>Addgene plasmid #195093 | GFP-SHARPIN L276A | addgene full sequence | sequence record 384607 | Addgene NGS Result
TAGTTATTAATAGTAATCAATTACGGGGTCATTAGTTCATAGCCCATATATGGAGTTCCGCGTTACATAA
CTTACGGTAAATGGCCCGCCTGGCTGACCGCCCAACGACCCCCGCCCATTGACGTCAATAATGACGTATG
TTCCCATAGTAACGCCAATAGGGACTTTCCATTGACGTCAATGGGTGGAGTATTTACGGTAAACTGCCCA
CTTGGCAGTACATCAAGTGTATCATATGCCAAGTACGCCCCCTATTGACGTCAATGACGGTAAATGGCCC
GCCTGGCATTATGCCCAGTACATGACCTTATGGGACTTTCCTACTTGGCAGTACATCTACGTATTAGTCA
TCGCTATTACCATGGTGATGCGGTTTTGGCAGTACATCAATGGGCGTGGATAGCGGTTTGACTCACGGGG
ATTTCCAAGTCTCCACCCCATTGACGTCAATGGGAGTTTGTTTTGGCACCAAAATCAACGGGACTTTCCA
AAATGTCGTAACAACTCCGCCCCATTGACGCAAATGGGCGGTAGGCGTGTACGGTGGGAGGTCTATATAA
GCAGAGCTGGTTTAGTGAACCGTCAGATCCGCTAGCGCTACCGGTCGCCACCATGGTGAGCAAGGGCGAG
GAGCTGTTCACCGGGGTGGTGCCCATCCTGGTCGAGCTGGACGGCGACGTAAACGGCCACAAGTTCAGCG
TGTCCGGCGAGGGCGAGGGCGATGCCACCTACGGCAAGCTGACCCTGAAGTTCATCTGCACCACCGGCAA
GCTGCCCGTGCCCTGGCCCACCCTCGTGACCACCCTGACCTACGGCGTGCAGTGCTTCAGCCGCTACCCC
GACCACATGAAGCAGCACGACTTCTTCAAGTCCGCCATGCCCGAAGGCTACGTCCAGGAGCGCACCATCT
TCTTCAAGGACGACGGCAACTACAAGACCCGCGCCGAGGTGAAGTTCGAGGGCGACACCCTGGTGAACCG
CATCGAGCTGAAGGGCATCGACTTCAAGGAGGACGGCAACATCCTGGGGCACAAGCTGGAGTACAACTAC
AACAGCCACAACGTCTATATCATGGCCGACAAGCAGAAGAACGGCATCAAGGTGAACTTCAAGATCCGCC
ACAACATCGAGGACGGCAGCGTGCAGCTCGCCGACCACTACCAGCAGAACACCCCCATCGGCGACGGCCC
CGTGCTGCTGCCCGACAACCACTACCTGAGCACCCAGTCCGCCCTGAGCAAAGACCCCAACGAGAAGCGC
GATCACATGGTCCTGCTGGAGTTCGTGACCGCCGCCGGGATCACTCTCGGCATGGACGAGCTGTACAAGT
CCGGACTCAGATCTCGAGCTCAAGCTTCGGCGCCGCCAGCGGGCGGGGCGGCGGCGGCGGCCTCGGACTT
GGGCTCCGCCGCAGTGCTCTTGGCTGTGCACGCCGCGGTGAGGCCGCTGGGCGCCGGGCCAGACGCCGAG
GCACAGCTGCGGAGGCTGCAGCTGAGCGCGGACCCTGAGAGGCCTGGGCGCTTCCGGCTGGAGCTGCTGG
GCGCGGGACCTGGGGCGGTTAATTTGGAGTGGCCCCTGGAGTCAGTTTCCTACACCATCCGAGGCCCCAC
CCAGCACGAGCTACAGCCTCCACCAGGAGGGCCTGGAACCCTCAGCCTGCACTTCCTCAACCCTCAGGAA
GCTCAGCGGTGGGCAGTCCTAGTCCGAGGTGCCACCGTGGAAGGACAGAATGGCAGCAAGAGCAACTCAC
CACCAGCCTTGGGCCCAGAAGCATGCCCTGTCTCCCTGCCCAGTCCCCCGGAAGCCTCCACACTCAAGGG
CCCTCCACCTGAGGCAGATCTTCCTAGGAGCCCTGGAAACTTGACGGAGAGAGAAGAGCTGGCAGGGAGC
CTGGCCCGGGCTATTGCAGGTGGAGACGAGAAGGGGGCAGCCCAAGTGGCAGCCGTCCTGGCCCAGCATC
GTGTGGCCCTGAGTGTTCAGCTTCAGGAGGCCTGCTTCCCACCTGGCCCCATCAGGTTACAAGTGACACT
TGAAGACGCTGCCTCTGCCGCATCCGCCGCGTCCTCTGCACACGTTGCCCTGCAGGTCCACCCCCACTGC
ACTGTTGCAGCTCTCCAGGAGCAGGTGTTCTCAGAGCTCGGTTTCCCGCCAGCCGTGCAACGCTGGGTCA
TCGGACGGTGCGCCTGTGTGCCTGAGCGCAGCCTTGCCTCTTACGGGGTTCGGCAGGATGGGGACCCTGC
TTTCCTCTACTTGCTGTCAGCTCCTCGAGAAGCCCCAGCCACAGGACCTAGCCCTCAGCACCCCCAGAAG
ATGGACGGGGAACTTGGACGCTTGTTTCCCCCATCATTGGGGCTACCCCCAGGCCCCCAGCCAGCTGCCT
CCAGCCTGCCCAGTCCACTCCAGCCCAGCTGGTCCTGTCCTTCCTGCACCTTCATCAATGCCCCAGACCG
CCCTGGCTGTGAGATGTGTAGCACCCAGAGGCCCTGCACTTGGGACCCCCTTGCTGCAGCTTCCACCTAG
TCTAGATAACTGATCATAATCAGCCATACCACATTTGTAGAGGTTTTACTTGCTTTAAAAAACCTCCCAC
ACCTCCCCCTGAACCTGAAACATAAAATGAATGCAATTGTTGTTGTTAACTTGTTTATTGCAGCTTATAA
TGGTTACAAATAAAGCAATAGCATCACAAATTTCACAAATAAAGCATTTTTTTCACTGCATTCTAGTTGT
GGTTTGTCCAAACTCATCAATGTATCTTAACGCGTAAATTGTAAGCGTTAATATTTTGTTAAAATTCGCG
TTAAATTTTTGTTAAATCAGCTCATTTTTTAACCAATAGGCCGAAATCGGCAAAATCCCTTATAAATCAA
AAGAATAGACCGAGATAGGGT
[37 nt withheld, positions 2892-2928]
AAAGAACGTGGACTCCAACGTCAAAGG
[49 nt withheld, positions 2956-3004]
T
[91 nt withheld, positions 3006-3096]
G
[124 nt withheld, positions 3098-3221]
CAGGTGGCACTTTTCGGGGAAATGTGCGCGGAACCCCTATTTGTTTATTTTTCTAAATACATTCAAATAT
GTATCCGCTCATGAGACAATAACCCTGATAAATGCTTCAATAATATTGAAAAAGGAAGAGTCCTGAGGCG
GAAAGAACCAGCTGTGGAATGTGTGTCAGTTAGGGTGTGGAAAGTCCCCAGGCTCCCCAGCAGGCAGAAG
TATGCAAAGCATGCATCTCAATTAGTCAGCAACCAGGTGTGGAAAGTCCCCAGGCTCCCCAGCAGGCAGA
AGTATGCAAAGCATGCATCTCAATTAGTCAGCAACCATAGTCCCGCCCCTAACTCCGCCCATCCCGCCCC
TAACTCCGCCCAGTTCCGCCCATTCTCCGCCCCATGGCTGACTAATTTTTTTTATTTATGCAGAGGCCGA
GGCCGCCTCGGCCTCTGAGCTATTCCAGAAGTAGTGAGGAGGCTTTTTTGGAGGCCTAGGCTTTTGCAAA
GATCGATCAAGAGACAGGATGAGGATCGTTTCGCATGATTGAACAAGATGGATTGCACGCAGGTTCTCCG
GCCGCTTGGGTGGAGAGGCTATTCGGCTATGACTGGGCACAACAGACAATCGGCTGCTCTGATGCCGCCG
TGTTCCGGCTGTCAGCGCAGGGGCGCCCGGTTCTTTTTGTCAAGACCGACCTGTCCGGTGCCCTGAATGA
ACTGCAAGACGAGGCAGCGCGGCTATCGTGGCTGGCCACGACGGGCGTTCCTTGCGCAGCTGTGCTCGAC
GTTGTCACTGAAGCGGGAAGGGACTGGCTGCTATTGGGCGAAGTGCCGGGGCAGGATCTCCTGTCATCTC
ACCTTGCTCCTGCCGAGAAAGTATCCATCATGGCTGATGCAATGCGGCGGCTGCATACGCTTGATCCGGC
TACCTGCCCATTCGACCACCAAGCGAAACATCGCATCGAGCGAGCACGTACTCGGATGGAAGCCGGTCTT
GTCGATCAGGATGATCTGGACGAAGAGCATCAGGGGCTCGCGCCAGCCGAACTGTTCGCCAGGCTCAAGG
CGAGCATGCCCGACGGCGAGGATCTCGTCGTGACCCATGGCGATGCCTGCTTGCCGAATATCATGGTGGA
AAATGGCCGCTTTTCTGGATTCATCGACTGTGGCCGGCTGGGTGTGGCGGACCGCTATCAGGACATAGCG
TTGGCTACCCGTGATATTGCTGAAGAGCTTGGCGGCGAATGGGCTGACCGCTTCCTCGTGCTTTACGGTA
TCGCCGCTCCCGATTCGCAGCGCATCGCCTTCTATCGCCTTCTTGACGAGTTCTTCTGAGCGGGACTCTG
GGGTTCGAAATGACCGACCAAGCGACGCCCAACCTGCCATCACGAGATTTCGATTCCACCGCCGCCTTCT
ATGAAAGGTTGGGCTTCGGAATCGTTTTCCGGGACGCCGGCTGGATGATCCTCCAGCGCGGGGATCTCAT
GCTGGAGTTCTTCGCCCACCCTAGGGGGAGGCTAACTGAAACACGGAAGGAGACAATACCGGAAGGAACC
CGCGCTATGACGGCAATAAAAAGACAGAATAAAACGCACGGTGTTGGGTCGTTTGTTCATAAACGCGGGG
TTCGGTCCCAGGGCTGGCACTCTGTCGATACCCCACCGAGACCCCATTGGGGCCAATACGCCCGCGTTTC
TTCCTTTTCCCCACCCCACCCCCCAAGTTCGGGTGAAGGCCCAGGGCTCGCAGCCAACGTCGGGGCGGCA
GGCCCTGCCATAGCCTCAGGTTACTCATATATACTTTAGATTGATTTAAAACTTCATTTTTAATTTAAAA
GGATCTAGGTGAAGATCCTTTTTGATAATCTCATGACCAAAATCCCTTAACGTGAGTTTTCGTTCCACTG
AGCGTCAGACCCCGTAGAAAAGATCAAAGGATCTTCTTGAGATCCTTTTTTTCTGCGCGTAATCTGCTGC
TTGCAAACAAAAAAACCACCGCTACCAGCGGTGGTTTGTTTGCCGGATCAAGAGCTACCAACTCTTTTTC
CGAAGGTAACTGGCTTCAGCAGAGCGCAGATACCAAATACTGTTCTTCTAGTGTAGCCGTAGTTAGGCCA
CCACTTCAAGAACTCTGTAGCACCGCCTACATACCTCGCTCTGCTAATCCTGTTACCAGTGGCTGCTGCC
AGTGGCGATAAGTCGTGTCTTACCGGGTTGGACTCAAGACGATAGTTACCGGATAAGGCGCAGCGGTCGG
GCTGAACGGGGGGTTCGTGCACACAGCCCAGCTTGGAGCGAACGACCTACACCGAACTGAGATACCTACA
GCGTGAGCTATGAGAAAGCGCCACGCTTCCCGAAGGGAGAAAGGCGGACAGGTATCCGGTAAGCGGCAGG
GTCGGAACAGGAGAGCGCACGAGGGAGCTTCCAGGGGGAAACGCCTGGTATCTTTATAGTCCTGTCGGGT
TTCGCCACCTCTGACTTGAGCGTCGATTTTTGTGATGCTCGTCAGGGGGGCGGAGCCTATGGAAAAACGC
CAGCAACGCGGCCTTTTTACGGTTCCTGGCCTTTTGCTGGCCTTTTGCTCACATGTTCTTTCCTGCGTTA
TCCCCTGATTCTGTGGATAACCGTATTACCGCCATGCAT
Features (pLannotate 1.2.2; 15 found; start..end, strand, type, name):
     61..364     +  enhancer       CMV enhancer: human cytomegalovirus immediate early enhancer
    365..568     +  promoter       CMV promoter: human cytomegalovirus (CMV) immediate early promoter
    613..1329    +  CDS            EGFP: EGFP is a basic (constitutively fluorescent) green fluorescent protein published in 1996, derived from Aequorea victoria. It is reported to be a rapidly-maturing weak dimer with moderate acid sensitivity.
   1330..1359    +  misc_feature   MCS (fragment): multiple cloning site
   1360..2517    +  CDS            SHARPIN: SHRPN_HUMAN - Also known as SIPL1. Experimental evidence at protein level: Swiss-Prot protein existence level 1. Component of the LUBAC complex which conjugates linear polyubiquitin chains in a head-to-tail manner to substrates and plays a key role in NF-kappa-B activation and regulation of inflammation. LUBAC conjugates linear polyubiquitin to IKBKG and RIPK1 and is involved in activation of the canonical NF-kappa-B and the JNK signaling pathways. Linear ubiquitination mediated by the LUBAC complex interferes with TNF-induced cell death and thereby prevents inflammation. LUBAC is recruited to
   2531..2615    +  CDS            large T antigen (fragment): large T antigen from SV40 (simian virus 40)
   2638..2759    +  polyA_signal   SV40 poly(A) signal: SV40 polyadenylation signal
   2793..3221    -  rep_origin     f1 ori (sequence partly withheld): f1 bacteriophage origin of replication; arrow indicates direction of (+) strand synthesis
   3248..3352    +  promoter       AmpR promoter: bla
   3354..3711    +  promoter       SV40 promoter: SV40 enhancer and early promoter
   3746..4540    +  CDS            NeoR/KanR: aminoglycoside phosphotransferase from Tn5; aph(3')-II (or nptII); confers resistance to neomycin, kanamycin, and G418 (Geneticin®)
   4561..4713    +  CDS            ble (fragment): BLE_KLEPN - Experimental evidence at protein level: Swiss-Prot protein existence level 1. Binding protein with a strong affinity to the bleomycin family of antibiotics. Binds to CL990; an antimitotic-antibiotic compound. From Klebsiella pneumoniae.
   4772..4819    +  polyA_signal   HSV TK poly(A) signal: herpes simplex virus thymidine kinase polyadenylation signal (Cole and Stacy, 1985)
   4910..4926    -  polyA_signal   bGH poly(A) signal (fragment): bovine growth hormone polyadenylation signal
   5148..5736    +  rep_origin     ori: high-copy-number ColE1/pMB1/pBR322/pUC origin of replication
