[The description below was written by a language model from this plasmid's Addgene catalogue record and pLannotate feature annotations shown in this document.]
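Description:
GFP-SHARPIN L276A is a mammalian expression plasmid built on the pEGFP-C1 backbone for overexpressing a point mutant of human SHARPIN (also known as SIPL1) as a fluorescent fusion protein. The sequenced construct is about 5.85 kb. It is maintained at high copy in E. coli through a ColE1/pUC-type origin and selected with kanamycin. It also carries an f1 phage origin, which allows single-stranded DNA production. The resistance marker is the Tn5 aminoglycoside phosphotransferase (NeoR/KanR). An upstream bacterial bla promoter drives this gene in bacteria and an SV40 enhancer/early promoter drives it in mammalian cells, with an HSV TK polyadenylation signal downstream. The same gene therefore confers kanamycin resistance in bacteria and can support G418 selection of transfected mammalian cells.

The expression cassette uses the human cytomegalovirus immediate early enhancer and promoter to drive constitutive transcription of EGFP. A short remnant of the multiple cloning site follows EGFP and leads directly into the SHARPIN coding sequence, placing the fluorescent tag at the N-terminus of SHARPIN. An SV40 polyadenylation signal terminates the transcript. The insert carries the L276A substitution. The record notes restriction enzyme cloning but does not state which sites were used. Short annotated fragments such as the large T antigen, ble and bGH poly(A) hits appear to be incidental matches to backbone sequence rather than functional parts.

SHARPIN is a component of the LUBAC complex, which assembles linear polyubiquitin chains and regulates NF-kappa-B signalling. The plasmid was deposited with work on SHARPIN phosphorylation, ARP2/3 interaction and cancer cell invasion. The record does not state the functional consequence of L276A. The construct's stated use is overexpression of the mutant, and the GFP tag allows it to be visualised in cells.
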