Addgene plasmid #195093: GFP-SHARPIN L276A
Purpose: Gene Overexpression of Human SHARPIN L276A
Depositing lab: Jukka Westermarck. Publication: SHARPIN S146 phosphorylation mediates ARP2/3 interaction, cancer cell invasion and metastasis. Butt U, Khan MH, Pouwels J, Westermarck J. J Cell Sci. 2022 Oct 15;135(20):jcs260627. doi: 10.1242/jcs.260627. Epub 2022 Oct 13. PubMed 36148554.
Backbone
  Vector backbone: pEGFP-C1
  Vector type: Mammalian Expression
Growth in bacteria
  Bacterial resistance: Kanamycin, 50 μg/mL
  Growth temperature: 37°C
  Growth strain: DH5alpha
  Copy number: High Copy
Gene/Insert
  Gene/Insert name: SHARPIN
  Species: H. sapiens (human)
  Mutation: L276A
  Entrez Gene: SHARPIN (a.k.a. SIPL1)
  Cloning method: Restriction Enzyme; 5′ cloning site Unknown (unknown if destroyed)
Terms and licenses: Academic/Nonprofit Terms; Industry Terms: Not Available to Industry
How to cite: GFP-SHARPIN L276A was a gift from Jukka Westermarck (Addgene plasmid # 195093 ; http://n2t.net/addgene:195093 ; RRID:Addgene_195093)
